Addgene plasmid #197199: pAAV-CAG-BDFP1.6
Purpose: Expresses the protein of BDFP1.6 in mammalian cells
Depositing lab: Kiryl Piatkevich. Depositing organization: Westlake University. Publication: Quantitative assessment of near-infrared fluorescent proteins. Zhang H, Papadaki S, Sun X, Wang X, Drobizhev M, Yao L, Rehbock M, Koster RW, Wu L, Namikawa K, Piatkevich KD. Nat Methods. 2023 Sep 4. doi: 10.1038/s41592-023-01975-z. PubMed 37666982.
Backbone
  Vector backbone: pAAV-CAG-WPRE
  Vector type: AAV
Growth in bacteria
  Bacterial resistance: Ampicillin, 100 μg/mL
  Growth temperature: 37°C
  Growth strain: NEB Stable
  Copy number: High Copy
Gene/Insert
  Gene/Insert name: BDFP1.6
  Species: M. musculus (mouse)
  Cloning method: Gibson Cloning
Terms and licenses: Academic/Nonprofit Terms; Industry Terms: Not Available to Industry
Depositor comments: Please visit https://www.researchsquare.com/article/rs-797586/v1 for preprint.
How to cite: pAAV-CAG-BDFP1.6 was a gift from Kiryl Piatkevich (Addgene plasmid # 197199 ; http://n2t.net/addgene:197199 ; RRID:Addgene_197199)
