[The description below was written by a language model from this plasmid's Addgene catalogue record and pLannotate feature annotations shown in this document.]
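Description:
pAAV-CAG-BDFP1.6 is an adeno-associated virus transfer plasmid built on the pAAV-CAG-WPRE backbone for expressing the near-infrared fluorescent protein BDFP1.6 in mammalian cells. It is maintained in E. coli through a high-copy ColE1/pUC-type origin and selected with ampicillin via the β-lactamase gene and its own promoter. An f1 phage origin is also present in the backbone. The catalogue lists a recombination-deficient growth strain, which is a common choice for keeping the repeat-rich AAV inverted terminal repeats intact.

The expression cassette lies between two AAV2 ITRs, the cis elements needed for replication and packaging of the intervening DNA into recombinant AAV particles when helper functions are supplied. Transcription is driven by the composite CAG promoter, annotated here as a CMV immediate-early enhancer fragment, the chicken β-actin promoter and chimeric β-actin/β-globin intron sequence. The short "HBB" hit at the intron's end probably reflects the rabbit β-globin portion of the promoter, not a separate coding element. The BDFP1.6 open reading frame follows. It is annotated as a constitutively fluorescent protein derived from the cyanobacterium Chroococcidiopsis that needs biliverdin as a cofactor, so the catalogue's listing of mouse as the insert species does not match the protein's annotated origin. Downstream, a WPRE enhances transcript stability and expression, and an SV40 polyadenylation signal terminates the message. The small lacI, lacZα and large T antigen fragments appear to be backbone remnants.

The plasmid can be used for direct transfection or AAV production, and it was deposited with a study that quantitatively compared near-infrared fluorescent proteins. The sequence record is labelled a partial NGS result, so the feature table may not be fully complete.
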