Features (pLannotate 1.2.2; 18 found; start..end, strand, type, name):
     31..279     +  enhancer       CMV enhancer (fragment): human cytomegalovirus immediate early enhancer
    281..558     +  promoter       chicken β-actin promoter: No description available
    559..694     +  intron         hybrid intron (fragment): hybrid between chicken β-actin (CBA) and minute virus of mice (MMV) introns (Gray et al., 2011)
    783..913     +  intron         chimeric intron (fragment): chimera between introns from chicken β-actin and rabbit β-globin
    911..973     +  CDS            HBB (fragment): HBB_LEPEU - Experimental evidence at protein level: Swiss-Prot protein existence level 1. Involved in oxygen transport from the lung to the various peripheral tissues. From Lepus europaeus (European hare).
    985..1440    +  CDS            BDFP1.6: BDFP1.6 is a basic (constitutively fluorescent) near ir fluorescent protein published in 2018, derived from Chroococcidiopsis. It requires the cofactor biliverdin for fluorescence.
   1444..1468    +  misc_feature   MCS (fragment): pBluescript multiple cloning site
   1468..2056    +  misc_feature   WPRE: woodchuck hepatitis virus posttranscriptional regulatory element
   2099..2220    -  polyA_signal   SV40 poly(A) signal: SV40 polyadenylation signal
   2243..2311    -  CDS            large T antigen (fragment): large T antigen from SV40 (simian virus 40)
   2382..2515    +  repeat_region  AAV2 ITR: inverted terminal repeat of adeno-associated virus serotype 2 inverted
   2509..2565    -  CDS            lacI (fragment): lac repressor; lacI; The lac repressor binds to the lac operator to inhibit transcription in E. coli. This inhibition can be relieved by adding lactose or isopropyl-β-D-thiogalactopyranoside (IPTG).
   2748..3336    -  rep_origin     ori: high-copy-number ColE1/pMB1/pBR322/pUC origin of replication
   3507..4367    -  CDS            AmpR: β-lactamase; bla; confers resistance to ampicillin, carbenicillin, and related antibiotics
   4368..4472    -  promoter       AmpR promoter: bla
   4525..4953    -  rep_origin     f1 ori (sequence partly withheld): f1 bacteriophage origin of replication; arrow indicates direction of (+) strand synthesis
   4958..5027    -  CDS            lacZα (fragment): LacZα fragment of β-galactosidase; lacZ fragment
   5022..5154    -  repeat_region  AAV2 ITR (fragment): inverted terminal repeat of adeno-associated virus serotype 2 inverted
>Addgene plasmid #197199 | pAAV-CAG-BDFP1.6 | addgene full sequence | sequence record 387501 | Addgene Partial NGS Result
TATCTACGTAGCCATGCTCTAGGAAGAGTACCATTGACGTCAATAATGACGTATGTTCCCATAGTAACGC
CAATAGGGACTTTCCATTGACGTCAATGGGTGGAGTATTTACGGTAAACTGCCCACTTGGCAGTACATCA
AGTGTATCATATGCCAAGTACGCCCCCTATTGACGTCAATGACGGTAAATGGCCCGCCTGGCATTATGCC
CAGTACATGACCTTATGGGACTTTCCTACTTGGCAGTACATCTACGTATTAGTCATCGCTATTACCATGG
TCGAGGTGAGCCCCACGTTCTGCTTCACTCTCCCCATCTCCCCCCCCTCCCCACCCCCAATTTTGTATTT
ATTTATTTTTTAATTATTTTGTGCAGCGATGGGGGCGGGGGGGGGGGGGGGGCGCGCGCCAGGCGGGGCG
GGGCGGGGCGAGGGGCGGGGCGGGGCGAGGCGGAGAGGTGCGGCGGCAGCCAATCAGAGCGGCGCGCTCC
GAAAGTTTCCTTTTATGGCGAGGCGGCGGCGGCGGCGGCCCTATAAAAAGCGAAGCGCGCGGCGGGCGGG
AGTCGCTGCGCGCTGCCTTCGCCCCGTGCCCCGCTCCGCCGCCGCCTCGCGCCGCCCGCCCCGGCTCTGA
CTGACCGCGTTACTCCCACAGGTGAGCGGGCGGGACGGCCCTTCTCCTCCGGGCTGTAATTAGCGCTTGG
TTTAATGACGGCTTGTTTCTTTTCTGTGGCTGCGTGAAAGCCTTGAGGGGCTCCGGGAGGGCCCTTTGTG
CGGGGGGAGCGGCTCGGGGCTGTCCGCGGGGGGACGGCTGCCTTCGGGGGGGACGGGGCAGGGCGGGGTT
CGGCTTCTGGCGTGTGACCGGCGGCTCTAGAGCCTCTGCTAACCATGTTCATGCCTTCTTCTTTTTCCTA
CAGCTCCTGGGCAACGTGCTGGTTATTGTGCTGTCTCATCATTTTGGCAAAGAATTGGATCCGGTACCGC
CACCATGGCCAATCGCGAGGTTGTTGAGACCCTGAAGGAGCTCCTGGCTGACGGGGAGAAGAGAGTGCAG
GTGGCTGGAGTGATTGGGACTAACGCTGCCGAAGTTGTCAAGACCGCCGTGTCACTTCTGTTTCAGGAGT
ACCCAGAGTTGGTGTCCCCTGGCGGGTGTGCCTATACAACAAGGCGCTACAACATGTGTGTGAGGGACAT
GAACTACTTCCTCAGGATGTGTAGCTACGCCATCGTGGCCGGGGGCGCCAGCGTCTTGGATGGAAGGATG
CTGGCCGGGTTCCGGGATACATTCAACTCCCTCGGCATCCCTCTGTGCCCCGCTGCCCGGGGCATCCAAC
TGATGAAGAAGATCGTCAAAGAGAAACTGGCGACAGCCGGCATGACTAACATTGCATTTGTCGATGAGCC
CTTTGACTACATCGCCCGTGTGATTAGCGAAACGGAAATTTAAGAATTCGATATCAAGCTTATCGATAAT
CAACCTCTGGATTACAAAATTTGTGAAAGATTGACTGGTATTCTTAACTATGTTGCTCCTTTTACGCTAT
GTGGATACGCTGCTTTAATGCCTTTGTATCATGCTATTGCTTCCCGTATGGCTTTCATTTTCTCCTCCTT
GTATAAATCCTGGTTGCTGTCTCTTTATGAGGAGTTGTGGCCCGTTGTCAGGCAACGTGGCGTGGTGTGC
ACTGTGTTTGCTGACGCAACCCCCACTGGTTGGGGCATTGCCACCACCTGTCAGCTCCTTTCCGGGACTT
TCGCTTTCCCCCTCCCTATTGCCACGGCGGAACTCATCGCCGCCTGCCTTGCCCGCTGCTGGACAGGGGC
TCGGCTGTTGGGCACTGACAATTCCGTGGTGTTGTCGGGGAAATCATCGTCCTTTCCTTGGCTGCTCGCC
TGTGTTGCCACCTGGATTCTGCGCGGGACGTCCTTCTGCTACGTCCCTTCGGCCCTCAATCCAGCGGACC
TTCCTTCCCGCGGCCTGCTGCCGGCTCTGCGGCCTCTTCCGCGTCTTCGCCTTCGCCCTCAGACGAGTCG
GATCTCCCTTTGGGCCGCCTCCCCGCATCGATACCGTCGACCCGGGCGGCCGCTTCGAGCAGACATGATA
AGATACATTGATGAGTTTGGACAAACCACAACTAGAATGCAGTGAAAAAAATGCTTTATTTGTGAAATTT
GTGATGCTATTGCTTTATTTGTAACCATTATAAGCTGCAATAAACAAGTTAACAACAACAATTGCATTCA
TTTTATGTTTCAGGTTCAGGGGGAGATGTGGGAGGTTTTTTAAAGCAAGTAAAACCTCTACAAATGTGGT
AAAATCGATAAGGATCTTCCTAGAGCATGGCTACGTAGATAAGTAGCATGGCGGGTTAATCATTAACTAC
AAGGAACCCCTAGTGATGGAGTTGGCCACTCCCTCTCTGCGCGCTCGCTCGCTCACTGAGGCCGGGCGAC
CAAAGGTCGCCCGACGCCCGGGCTTTGCCCGGGCGGCCTCAGTGAGCGAGCGAGCGCGCAGCTGCATTAA
TGAATCGGCCAACGCGCGGGGAGAGGCGGTTTGCGTATTGGGCGCTCTTCCGCTTCCTCGCTCACTGACT
CGCTGCGCTCGGTCGTTCGGCTGCGGCGAGCGGTATCAGCTCACTCAAAGGCGGTAATACGGTTATCCAC
AGAATCAGGGGATAACGCAGGAAAGAACATGTGAGCAAAAGGCCAGCAAAAGGCCAGGAACCGTAAAAAG
GCCGCGTTGCTGGCGTTTTTCCATAGGCTCCGCCCCCCTGACGAGCATCACAAAAATCGACGCTCAAGTC
AGAGGTGGCGAAACCCGACAGGACTATAAAGATACCAGGCGTTTCCCCCTGGAAGCTCCCTCGTGCGCTC
TCCTGTTCCGACCCTGCCGCTTACCGGATACCTGTCCGCCTTTCTCCCTTCGGGAAGCGTGGCGCTTTCT
CATAGCTCACGCTGTAGGTATCTCAGTTCGGTGTAGGTCGTTCGCTCCAAGCTGGGCTGTGTGCACGAAC
CCCCCGTTCAGCCCGACCGCTGCGCCTTATCCGGTAACTATCGTCTTGAGTCCAACCCGGTAAGACACGA
CTTATCGCCACTGGCAGCAGCCACTGGTAACAGGATTAGCAGAGCGAGGTATGTAGGCGGTGCTACAGAG
TTCTTGAAGTGGTGGCCTAACTACGGCTACACTAGAAGAACAGTATTTGGTATCTGCGCTCTGCTGAAGC
CAGTTACCTTCGGAAAAAGAGTTGGTAGCTCTTGATCCGGCAAACAAACCACCGCTGGTAGCGGTGGTTT
TTTTGTTTGCAAGCAGCAGATTACGCGCAGAAAAAAAGGATCTCAAGAAGATCCTTTGATCTTTTCTACG
GGGTCTGACGCTCAGTGGAACGAAAACTCACGTTAAGGGATTTTGGTCATGAGATTATCAAAAAGGATCT
TCACCTAGATCCTTTTAAATTAAAAATGAAGTTTTAAATCAATCTAAAGTATATATGAGTAAACTTGGTC
TGACAGTTACCAATGCTTAATCAGTGAGGCACCTATCTCAGCGATCTGTCTATTTCGTTCATCCATAGTT
GCCTGACTCCCCGTCGTGTAGATAACTACGATACGGGAGGGCTTACCATCTGGCCCCAGTGCTGCAATGA
TACCGCGAGACCCACGCTCACCGGCTCCAGATTTATCAGCAATAAACCAGCCAGCCGGAAGGGCCGAGCG
CAGAAGTGGTCCTGCAACTTTATCCGCCTCCATCCAGTCTATTAATTGTTGCCGGGAAGCTAGAGTAAGT
AGTTCGCCAGTTAATAGTTTGCGCAACGTTGTTGCCATTGCTACAGGCATCGTGGTGTCACGCTCGTCGT
TTGGTATGGCTTCATTCAGCTCCGGTTCCCAACGATCAAGGCGAGTTACATGATCCCCCATGTTGTGCAA
AAAAGCGGTTAGCTCCTTCGGTCCTCCGATCGTTGTCAGAAGTAAGTTGGCCGCAGTGTTATCACTCATG
GTTATGGCAGCACTGCATAATTCTCTTACTGTCATGCCATCCGTAAGATGCTTTTCTGTGACTGGTGAGT
ACTCAACCAAGTCATTCTGAGAATAGTGTATGCGGCGACCGAGTTGCTCTTGCCCGGCGTCAATACGGGA
TAATACCGCGCCACATAGCAGAACTTTAAAAGTGCTCATCATTGGAAAACGTTCTTCGGGGCGAAAACTC
TCAAGGATCTTACCGCTGTTGAGATCCAGTTCGATGTAACCCACTCGTGCACCCAACTGATCTTCAGCAT
CTTTTACTTTCACCAGCGTTTCTGGGTGAGCAAAAACAGGAAGGCAAAATGCCGCAAAAAAGGGAATAAG
GGCGACACGGAAATGTTGAATACTCATACTCTTCCTTTTTCAATATTATTGAAGCATTTATCAGGGTTAT
TGTCTCATGAGCGGATACATATTTGAATGTATTTAGAAAAATAAACAAATAGGGGTTCCGCGCACATTTC
CCCGAAAAGTGCCACCTAAATTGTAAGCGTTAATATTTTGTTAAAATTCGCGTTAAATTTTTGTTAAATC
AGCTCATTTTTTAACCAATAGGCCGAAATCGGCAAAATCCCTTATAAATCAAAAGAATAGACCGAGATAG
GGT
[37 nt withheld, positions 4624-4660]
AAAGAACGTGGACTCCAACGTCAAAGG
[49 nt withheld, positions 4688-4736]
T
[91 nt withheld, positions 4738-4828]
G
[124 nt withheld, positions 4830-4953]
CCCATTCGCCATTCAGGCTGCGCAACTGTTGGGAAGGGCGATCGGTGCGGGCCTCTTCGCTATTACGCCA
GCTGCGCGCTCGCTCGCTCACTGAGGCCGCCCGGGCAAAGCCCGGGCGTCGGGCGACCTTTGGTCGCCCG
GCCTCAGTGAGCGAGCGAGCGCGCAGAGAGGGAGTGGCCAACTCCATCACTAGGGGTTCCTTGTAGTTAA
TGATTAACCCGCCATGCTACT
