>Addgene plasmid #197199 | pAAV-CAG-BDFP1.6 | depositor partial sequence | sequence record 383305 | pAAV-CAG-BDFP1.6 sequence 2645 bps
CAGTACCATGACGTCAGGCGGCCATCGTGGTACGCCGATCCGTGCCGGTCGCTGATTATTATGCAGCTGC
CCGCTCGCTCGCTCACTGAGCCGCCGGGCAAAGCCCGGGCGTCGGGCGACTTTGTTCGCCCGCCCTCAGT
GACCGACCGAACCGCCCCAGAGAGGAGTGCACTCATCACTAGGGTCTGTAGTAATGATTAACCCGCCATG
CTACTATCTACGTAGCCATGCTCTAGGAAGAGTACCATTGACGTCAATAATGACGTATGTTCCCATAGTA
ACGCCAATAGGGACTTTCCATTGACGTCAATGGGTGGAGTATTTACGGTAAACTGCCCACTTGGCAGTAC
ATCAAGTGTATCATATGCCAAGTACGCCCCCTATTGACGTCAATGACGGTAAATGGCCCGCCTGGCATTA
TGCCCAGTACATGACCTTATGGGACTTTCCTACTTGGCAGTACATCTACGTATTAGTCATCGCTATTACC
ATGGTCGAGGTGAGCCCCACGTTCTGCTTCACTCTCCCCATCTCCCCCCCCTCCCCACCCCCAATTTTGT
ATTTATTTATTTTTTAATTATTTTGTGCAGCGATGGGGGCGGGGGGGGGGGGGGGGCGCGCGCCAGGCGG
GGCGGGGCGGGGCGAGGGGCGGGGCGGGGCGAGGCGGAGAGGTGCGGCGGCAGCCAATCAGAGCGGCGCG
CTCCGAAAGTTTCCTTTTATGGCGAGGCGGCGGCGGCGGCGGCCCTATAAAAAGCGAAGCGCGCGGCGGG
CGGGAGTCGCTGCGCGCTGCCTTCGCCCCGTGCCCCGCTCCGCCGCCGCCTCGCGCCGCCCGCCCCGGCT
CTGACTGACCGCGTTACTCCCACAGGTGAGCGGGCGGGACGGCCCTTCTCCTCCGGGCTGTAATTAGCGC
TTGGTTTAATGACGGCTTGTTTCTTTTCTGTGGCTGCGTGAAAGCCTTGAGGGGCTCCGGGAGGGCCCTT
TGTGCGGGGGGAGCGGCTCGGGGCTGTCCGCGGGGGGACGGCTGCCTTCGGGGGGGACGGGGCAGGGCGG
GGTTCGGCTTCTGGCGTGTGACCGGCGGCTCTAGAGCCTCTGCTAACCATGTTCATGCCTTCTTCTTTTT
CCTACAGCTCCTGGGCAACGTGCTGGTTATTGTGCTGTCTCATCATTTTGGCAAAGAATTGGATCCGGTA
CCGCCACCATGGCCAATCGCGAGGTTGTTGAGACCCTGAAGGAGCTCCTGGCTGACGGGGAGAAGAGAGT
GCAGGTGGCTGGAGTGATTGGGACTAACGCTGCCGAAGTTGTCAAGACCGCCGTGTCACTTCTGTTTCAG
GAGTACCCAGAGTTGGTGTCCCCTGGCGGGTGTGCCTATACAACAAGGCGCTACAACATGTGTGTGAGGG
ACATGAACTACTTCCTCAGGATGTGTAGCTACGCCATCGTGGCCGGGGGCGCCAGCGTCTTGGATGGAAG
GATGCTGGCCGGGTTCCGGGATACATTCAACTCCCTCGGCATCCCTCTGTGCCCCGCTGCCCGGGGCATC
CAACTGATGAAGAAGATCGTCAAAGAGAAACTGGCGACAGCCGGCATGACTAACATTGCATTTGTCGATG
AGCCCTTTGACTACATCGCCCGTGTGATTAGCGAAACGGAAATTTAAGAATTCGATATCAAGCTTATCGA
TAATCAACCTCTGGATTACAAAATTTGTGAAAGATTGACTGGTATTCTTAACTATGTTGCTCCTTTTACG
CTATGTGGATACGCTGCTTTAATGCCTTTGTATCATGCTATTGCTTCCCGTATGGCTTTCATTTTCTCCT
CCTTGTATAAATCCTGGTTGCTGTCTCTTTATGAGGAGTTGTGGCCCGTTGTCAGGCAACGTGGCGTGGT
GTGCACTGTGTTTGCTGACGCAACCCCCACTGGTTGGGGCATTGCCACCACCTGTCAGCTCCTTTCCGGG
ACTTTCGCTTTCCCCCTCCCTATTGCCACGGCGGAACTCATCGCCGCCTGCCTTGCCCGCTGCTGGACAG
GGGCTCGGCTGTTGGGCACTGACAATTCCGTGGTGTTGTCGGGGAAATCATCGTCCTTTCCTTGGCTGCT
CGCCTGTGTTGCCACCTGGATTCTGCGCGGGACGTCCTTCTGCTACGTCCCTTCGGCCCTCAATCCAGCG
GACCTTCCTTCCCGCGGCCTGCTGCCGGCTCTGCGGCCTCTTCCGCGTCTTCGCCTTCGCCCTCAGACGA
GTCGGATCTCCCTTTGGGCCGCCTCCCCGCATCGATACCGTCGACCCGGGCGGCCGCTTCGAGCAGACAT
GATAAGATACATTGATGAGTTTGGACAAACCACAACTAGAATGCAGTGAAAAAAATGCTTTATTTGTGAA
ATTTGTGATGCTATTGCTTTATTTGTAACCATTATAAGCTGCAATAAACAAGTTAACAACAACAATTGCA
TTCATTTTATGTTTCAGGTTCAGGGGGAGATGTGGGAGGTTTTTTAAAGCAAGTAAAACCTCTACAAATG
TGGTAAAATCGATAAGGATCTCCCCTAGAGCATGGCTACGTAGATAAGTAGCATGGCGGGTTAATCATTA
ACTACAAGGAACCCCTAGTGATGGAGTTGGCATCCTCTCTTTTGGGCGGGTCTCC
